>Addgene plasmid #214342 | pET28a_Pro-IL-33 | addgene full sequence | sequence record 423142 | Addgene NGS Result
ATCCGGATATAGTTCCTCCTTTCAGCAAAAAACCCCTCAAGACCCGTTTAGAGGCCCCAAGGGGTTATGC
TAGTTATTGCTCAGCGGTGGCAGCAGCCAACTCAGCTTCCTTTCGGGCTTTGTTAGCAGCCGGATCTCAG
TGGTGGTGGTGGTGGTGCTCGAGTGCGGCCGCAAGCTTGTCGACGGAGCTCGAATTCCTACAGATCCTCT
TCTGAGATGAGTTTTTGTTCAGTTTCAGAGAGCTTAAACAAGATATTTTCAGTACACAAATTCTCAGAAG
AGTCTACTTTAATCAGAGCAAGATGATTATCCTTTACACCTATAAACACTCCAGGATCAGTCTTGCATTC
AAATGAAACACAGTTGGAGTGCATATTATGAAGGACAAAGAAGGCCTGGTCTGGCAGTGGTTTTTCACAC
TTATGGAGCTCCACAGAGTGTTCCTTGTTGTTGGCATGCAACCAGAAGTCTTTTGTAGGACTCAGGGTTA
CCATTAACATCTTACCATCAACACCGTCACCTGATTCATTTGAGGGGTGTTGAGACTCATAGTAACTCAG
TAACACCTTATCTTTCTTTTCATCTTTTTTCAAGTCTTCAACATATATCTCATAACTTTCATCCTCCAAA
GCAAAAGTAATGGATTGATCATTGTATGTGCTTAGAGAAGCAAGATACTCTGTAATAGGTGAAATTCCTG
TGATACTTGAATCATGAAGTGCTCTAGTATATTTCTGGACCCCTGATATACCAAAGGCAAAGCACTCCAC
AGTAGACTGCTGTTGACAGGCAGCGAGTACCAGATGTCTTTTGTGCTTTCTACCTGTTTTCAGTGAAGGC
CTTTTGGTGGTTTCTCTCCTAAAGTAACAGGCCTCCTTTTTTATCATAAGGCCAGAGCGGAGCTTCATAA
AGTACATGGGGCAAACTTCTTTGGCCTTCTGTTGGGATTTTCCCAGCTTGAAACACAAGGCTTTGCTTGC
TGTGTTCTTCCACTTTGCTGTGGAAATTTTGTTGGTTGAATACTTCATTTTAGGCTTCATGGATCCGCCC
TGAAAATACAGGTTTTCCATATGGCTGCCGCGCGGCACCAGGCCGCTGCTGTGATGATGATGATGATGGC
TGCTGCCCATGGTATATCTCCTTCTTAAAGTTAAACAAAATTATTTCTAGAGGGGAATTGTTATCCGCTC
ACAATTCCCCTATAGTGAGTCGTATTAATTTCGCGGGATCGAGATCTCGATCCTCTACGCCGGACGCATC
GTGGCCGGCATCACCGGCGCCACAGGTGCGGTTGCTGGCGCCTATATCGCCGACATCACCGATGGGGAAG
ATCGGGCTCGCCACTTCGGGCTCATGAGCGCTTGTTTCGGCGTGGGTATGGTGGCAGGCCCCGTGGCCGG
GGGACTGTTGGGCGCCATCTCCTTGCATGCACCATTCCTTGCGGCGGCGGTGCTCAACGGCCTCAACCTA
CTACTGGGCTGCTTCCTAATGCAGGAGTCGCATAAGGGAGAGCGTCGAGATCCCGGACACCATCGAATGG
CGCAAAACCTTTCGCGGTATGGCATGATAGCGCCCGGAAGAGAGTCAATTCAGGGTGGTGAATGTGAAAC
CAGTAACGTTATACGATGTCGCAGAGTATGCCGGTGTCTCTTATCAGACCGTTTCCCGCGTGGTGAACCA
GGCCAGCCACGTTTCTGCGAAAACGCGGGAAAAAGTGGAAGCGGCGATGGCGGAGCTGAATTACATTCCC
AACCGCGTGGCACAACAACTGGCGGGCAAACAGTCGTTGCTGATTGGCGTTGCCACCTCCAGTCTGGCCC
TGCACGCGCCGTCGCAAATTGTCGCGGCGATTAAATCTCGCGCCGATCAACTGGGTGCCAGCGTGGTGGT
GTCGATGGTAGAACGAAGCGGCGTCGAAGCCTGTAAAGCGGCGGTGCACAATCTTCTCGCGCAACGCGTC
AGTGGGCTGATCATTAACTATCCGCTGGATGACCAGGATGCCATTGCTGTGGAAGCTGCCTGCACTAATG
TTCCGGCGTTATTTCTTGATGTCTCTGACCAGACACCCATCAACAGTATTATTTTCTCCCATGAAGACGG
TACGCGACTGGGCGTGGAGCATCTGGTCGCATTGGGTCACCAGCAAATCGCGCTGTTAGCGGGCCCATTA
AGTTCTGTCTCGGCGCGTCTGCGTCTGGCTGGCTGGCATAAATATCTCACTCGCAATCAAATTCAGCCGA
TAGCGGAACGGGAAGGCGACTGGAGTGCCATGTCCGGTTTTCAACAAACCATGCAAATGCTGAATGAGGG
CATCGTTCCCACTGCGATGCTGGTTGCCAACGATCAGATGGCGCTGGGCGCAATGCGCGCCATTACCGAG
TCCGGGCTGCGCGTTGGTGCGGATATCTCGGTAGTGGGATACGACGATACCGAAGACAGCTCATGTTATA
TCCCGCCGTTAACCACCATCAAACAGGATTTTCGCCTGCTGGGGCAAACCAGCGTGGACCGCTTGCTGCA
ACTCTCTCAGGGCCAGGCGGTGAAGGGCAATCAGCTGTTGCCCGTCTCACTGGTGAAAAGAAAAACCACC
CTGGCGCCCAATACGCAAACCGCCTCTCCCCGCGCGTTGGCCGATTCATTAATGCAGCTGGCACGACAGG
TTTCCCGACTGGAAAGCGGGCAGTGAGCGCAACGCAATTAATGTAAGTTAGCTCACTCATTAGGCACCGG
GATCTCGACCGATGCCCTTGAGAGCCTTCAACCCAGTCAGCTCCTTCCGGTGGGCGCGGGGCATGACTAT
CGTCGCCGCACTTATGACTGTCTTCTTTATCATGCAACTCGTAGGACAGGTGCCGGCAGCGCTCTGGGTC
ATTTTCGGCGAGGACCGCTTTCGCTGGAGCGCGACGATGATCGGCCTGTCGCTTGCGGTATTCGGAATCT
TGCACGCCCTCGCTCAAGCCTTCGTCACTGGTCCCGCCACCAAACGTTTCGGCGAGAAGCAGGCCATTAT
CGCCGGCATGGCGGCCCCACGGGTGCGCATGATCGTGCTCCTGTCGTTGAGGACCCGGCTAGGCTGGCGG
GGTTGCCTTACTGGTTAGCAGAATGAATCACCGATACGCGAGCGAACGTGAAGCGACTGCTGCTGCAAAA
CGTCTGCGACCTGAGCAACAACATGAATGGTCTTCGGTTTCCGTGTTTCGTAAAGTCTGGAAACGCGGAA
GTCAGCGCCCTGCACCATTATGTTCCGGATCTGCATCGCAGGATGCTGCTGGCTACCCTGTGGAACACCT
ACATCTGTATTAACGAAGCGCTGGCATTGACCCTGAGTGATTTTTCTCTGGTCCCGCCGCATCCATACCG
CCAGTTGTTTACCCTCACAACGTTCCAGTAACCGGGCATGTTCATCATCAGTAACCCGTATCGTGAGCAT
CCTCTCTCGTTTCATCGGTATCATTACCCCCATGAACAGAAATCCCCCTTACACGGAGGCATCAGTGACC
AAACAGGAAAAAACCGCCCTTAACATGGCCCGCTTTATCAGAAGCCAGACATTAACGCTTCTGGAGAAAC
TCAACGAGCTGGACGCGGATGAACAGGCAGACATCTGTGAATCGCTTCACGACCACGCTGATGAGCTTTA
CCGCAGCTGCCTCGCGCGTTTCGGTGATGACGGTGAAAACCTCTGACACATGCAGCTCCCGGAGACGGTC
ACAGCTTGTCTGTAAGCGGATGCCGGGAGCAGACAAGCCCGTCAGGGCGCGTCAGCGGGTGTTGGCGGGT
GTCGGGGCGCAGCCATGACCCAGTCACGTAGCGATAGCGGAGTGTATACTGGCTTAACTATGCGGCATCA
GAGCAGATTGTACTGAGAGTGCACCATTGCGGTGTGAAATACCGCACAGATGCGTAAGGAGAAAATACCG
CATCAGGCGCTCTTCCGCTTCCTCGCTCACTGACTCGCTGCGCTCGGTCGTTCGGCTGCGGCGAGCGGTA
TCAGCTCACTCAAAGGCGGTAATACGGTTATCCACAGAATCAGGGGATAACGCAGGAAAGAACATGTGAG
CAAAAGGCCAGCAAAAGGCCAGGAACCGTAAAAAGGCCGCGTTGCTGGCGTTTTTCCATAGGCTCCGCCC
CCCTGACGAGCATCACAAAAATCGACGCTCAAGTCAGAGGTGGCGAAACCCGACAGGACTATAAAGATAC
CAGGCGTTTCCCCCTGGAAGCTCCCTCGTGCGCTCTCCTGTTCCGACCCTGCCGCTTACCGGATACCTGT
CCGCCTTTCTCCCTTCGGGAAGCGTGGCGCTTTCTCATAGCTCACGCTGTAGGTATCTCAGTTCGGTGTA
GGTCGTTCGCTCCAAGCTGGGCTGTGTGCACGAACCCCCCGTTCAGCCCGACCGCTGCGCCTTATCCGGT
AACTATCGTCTTGAGTCCAACCCGGTAAGACACGACTTATCGCCACTGGCAGCAGCCACTGGTAACAGGA
TTAGCAGAGCGAGGTATGTAGGCGGTGCTACAGAGTTCTTGAAGTGGTGGCCTAACTACGGCTACACTAG
AAGGACAGTATTTGGTATCTGCGCTCTGCTGAAGCCAGTTACCTTCGGAAAAAGAGTTGGTAGCTCTTGA
TCCGGCAAACAAACCACCGCTGGTAGCGGTGGTTTTTTTGTTTGCAAGCAGCAGATTACGCGCAGAAAAA
AAGGATCTCAAGAAGATCCTTTGATCTTTTCTACGGGGTCTGACGCTCAGTGGAACGAAAACTCACGTTA
AGGGATTTTGGTCATGAACAATAAAACTGTCTGCTTACATAAACAGTAATACAAGGGGTGTTATGAGCCA
TATTCAACGGGAAACGTCTTGCTCTAGGCCGCGATTAAATTCCAACATGGATGCTGATTTATATGGGTAT
AAATGGGCTCGCGATAATGTCGGGCAATCAGGTGCGACAATCTATCGATTGTATGGGAAGCCCGATGCGC
CAGAGTTGTTTCTGAAACATGGCAAAGGTAGCGTTGCCAATGATGTTACAGATGAGATGGTCAGACTAAA
CTGGCTGACGGAATTTATGCCTCTTCCGACCATCAAGCATTTTATCCGTACTCCTGATGATGCATGGTTA
CTCACCACTGCGATCCCCGGGAAAACAGCATTCCAGGTATTAGAAGAATATCCTGATTCAGGTGAAAATA
TTGTTGATGCGCTGGCAGTGTTCCTGCGCCGGTTGCATTCGATTCCTGTTTGTAATTGTCCTTTTAACAG
CGATCGCGTATTTCGTCTCGCTCAGGCGCAATCACGAATGAATAACGGTTTGGTTGATGCGAGTGATTTT
GATGACGAGCGTAATGGCTGGCCTGTTGAACAAGTCTGGAAAGAAATGCATAAACTTTTGCCATTCTCAC
CGGATTCAGTCGTCACTCATGGTGATTTCTCACTTGATAACCTTATTTTTGACGAGGGGAAATTAATAGG
TTGTATTGATGTTGGACGAGTCGGAATCGCAGACCGATACCAGGATCTTGCCATCCTATGGAACTGCCTC
GGTGAGTTTTCTCCTTCATTACAGAAACGGCTTTTTCAAAAATATGGTATTGATAATCCTGATATGAATA
AATTGCAGTTTCATTTGATGCTCGATGAGTTTTTCTAAGAATTAATTCATGAGCGGATACATATTTGAAT
GTATTTAGAAAAATAAACAAATAGGGGTTCCGCGCACATTTCCCCGAAAAGTGCCACCTAAATTGTAAGC
GTTAATATTTTGTTAAAATTCGCGTTAAATTTTTGTTAAATCAGCTCATTTTTTAACCAATAGGCCGAAA
TCGGCAAAATCCCTTATAAATCAAAAGAATAGACCGAGATAGGGT
[37 nt withheld, positions 5856-5892]
AAAGAACGTGGACTCCAACGTCAAAGG
[49 nt withheld, positions 5920-5968]
T
[91 nt withheld, positions 5970-6060]
G
[124 nt withheld, positions 6062-6185]
CCCATTCGCCA
Features (pLannotate 1.2.2; 22 found; start..end, strand, type, name):
     26..73      -  terminator     T7 terminator: transcription terminator for bacteriophage T7 RNA polymerase
     81..130     -  CDS            SET1 (fragment): solubility-enhancement tag derived from T7 phage gene 10B
    140..157     -  CDS            9xHis (fragment): 9xHis affinity tag
    231..1040    -  CDS            IL33: IL33_HUMAN - Also known as C9orf26, IL1F11, NFHEV. Experimental evidence at protein level: Swiss-Prot protein existence level 1. In quiescent endothelia the uncleaved form is constitutively and abundantly expressed, and acts as a chromatin-associated nuclear factor with transcriptional repressor properties, it may sequester nuclear NF-kappaB/RELA, lowering expression of its targets (PubMed:21734074). This form is rapidely lost upon angiogenic or proinflammatory activation (PubMed:18787100). From Homo sapiens (Human).
   1047..1067    -  CDS            TEV site: tobacco etch virus (TEV) protease recognition and cleavage site
   1074..1091    -  CDS            thrombin site: thrombin recognition and cleavage site
   1102..1118    -  CDS            capTEV™ (fragment): composite tag for in vivo biotinylation, TEV protease cleavage, and 6xHis tagging
   1137..1159    -  RBS            RBS: efficient ribosome binding site from bacteriophage T7 gene 10 (Olins and Rangwala, 1989)
   1174..1198    -  protein_bind   lac operator: The lac repressor binds to the lac operator to inhibit transcription in E. coli. This inhibition can be relieved by adding lactose or isopropyl-β-D-thiogalactopyranoside (IPTG). lac repressor encoded by lacI
   1199..1217    -  promoter       T7 promoter: promoter for bacteriophage T7 RNA polymerase
   1239..1518    +  CDS            TcR (fragment): tetracycline efflux protein; tet; confers resistance to tetracycline
   1526..1603    +  promoter       lacI promoter: lacI
   1604..2686    +  CDS            lacI: lac repressor; lacI; The lac repressor binds to the lac operator to inhibit transcription in E. coli. This inhibition can be relieved by adding lactose or isopropyl-β-D-thiogalactopyranoside (IPTG).
   2699..2720    +  protein_bind   CAP binding site: CAP binding activates transcription in the presence of cAMP. E. coli catabolite activator protein
   2735..3026    +  CDS            TcR (fragment): tetracycline efflux protein; tet; confers resistance to tetracycline
   3098..3478    -  CDS            YPB1_ECOLX: Protein predicted: Swiss-Prot protein existence level 4. From Escherichia coli.
   3495..3686    +  CDS            rop: Rop protein, which maintains plasmids at low copy number; rop
   3788..3927    +  misc_feature   bom: basis of mobility region from pBR322
   4113..4701    -  rep_origin     ori: high-copy-number ColE1/pMB1/pBR322/pUC origin of replication
   4823..5638    +  CDS            KanR: aminoglycoside phosphotransferase; aph(3')-Ia; confers resistance to kanamycin in bacteria or G418 (Geneticin®) in eukaryotes
   5647..5704    -  promoter       AmpR promoter (fragment): bla
   5757..6185    -  rep_origin     f1 ori (sequence partly withheld): f1 bacteriophage origin of replication; arrow indicates direction of (+) strand synthesis
