[The description below was written by a language model from this plasmid's Addgene catalogue record and pLannotate feature annotations shown in this document.]
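Description:
pET28a_Pro-IL-33 is a bacterial expression plasmid built on the pET28a backbone for overproducing full-length human pro-interleukin-33 in E. coli. The sequenced record is about 6.2 kb. It replicates from a ColE1/pBR322-type origin accompanied by the rop gene and bom region, and it also carries an f1 phage origin. Selection is by kanamycin through the aminoglycoside phosphotransferase (KanR) gene. The catalogue lists the plasmid as high copy, although rop normally moderates copy number in pBR322-derived vectors. Short annotated fragments of a tetracycline resistance gene and an AmpR promoter are backbone remnants rather than functional markers.

The IL33 open reading frame was cloned between BamHI and EcoRI sites and is transcribed from a T7 promoter with an adjacent lac operator. A T7 gene 10 ribosome binding site lies upstream of the coding region and a T7 terminator lies downstream. The plasmid-borne lacI gene supplies lac repressor, so expression stays repressed until it is induced with IPTG in a host that provides T7 RNA polymerase. The protein carries an N-terminal His tag followed by the vector's thrombin site and a TEV protease site, which allows affinity purification and subsequent removal of the tag. The catalogue also records a C-terminal Myc epitope, but this is not called in the automated feature table. The table instead shows a His-tag fragment downstream of the insert, probably the vector's optional C-terminal tag, and the record does not indicate whether it is in frame.

The stated purpose is protein overexpression in bacteria. The associated publication concerns the structural basis of cytokine cleavage by inflammatory caspase-4, which suggests the recombinant pro-IL-33 was used in that context.
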