Addgene plasmid #214342: pET28a_Pro-IL-33
Purpose: Protein overexpression in bacteria
Depositing lab: Jonathan Kagan. Depositing organization: Boston Children's Hospital. Publication: Structural insights into cytokine cleavage by inflammatory caspase-4. Devant P, Dong Y, Mintseris J, Ma W, Gygi SP, Wu H, Kagan JC. Nature. 2023 Dec;624(7991):451-459. doi: 10.1038/s41586-023-06751-9. Epub 2023 Nov 22. PubMed 37993712.
Backbone
  Vector backbone: pET28a
  Backbone size w/o insert (bp): 5400
  Vector type: Bacterial Expression
Growth in bacteria
  Bacterial resistance: Kanamycin, 50 μg/mL
  Growth temperature: 37°C
  Growth strain: DH5alpha
  Copy number: High Copy
Gene/Insert
  Gene/Insert name: IL33 (alt names: Pro-IL-33; Pro-Interleukin-33)
  Species: H. sapiens (human)
  Entrez Gene: IL33 (a.k.a. C9orf26, DVS27, IL1F11, NF-HEV, NFEHEV)
  Promoter: T7
  Tag / fusion protein: His-TEV (N terminal on insert); Myc (C terminal on insert)
  Cloning method: Restriction Enzyme; 5′ cloning site BamHI (not destroyed); 3′ cloning site EcoRI (not destroyed)
  Sequencing primers: 5′ T7-fwd; 3′ T7-term
Terms and licenses: Academic/Nonprofit Terms; Industry Terms: Not Available to Industry
How to cite: pET28a_Pro-IL-33 was a gift from Jonathan Kagan (Addgene plasmid # 214342 ; http://n2t.net/addgene:214342 ; RRID:Addgene_214342)
