>Addgene plasmid #214342 | pET28a_Pro-IL-33 | depositor partial sequence | sequence record 418092 | insert
ATGGGCAGCAGCCATCATCATCATCATCACAGCAGCGGCCTGGTGCCGCGCGGCAGCCATATGGAAAACC
TGTATTTTCAGGGCGGATCCATGAAGCCTAAAATGAAGTATTCAACCAACAAAATTTCCACAGCAAAGTG
GAAGAACACAGCAAGCAAAGCCTTGTGTTTCAAGCTGGGAAAATCCCAACAGAAGGCCAAAGAAGTTTGC
CCCATGTACTTTATGAAGCTCCGCTCTGGCCTTATGATAAAAAAGGAGGCCTGTTACTTTAGGAGAGAAA
CCACCAAAAGGCCTTCACTGAAAACAGGTAGAAAGCACAAAAGACATCTGGTACTCGCTGCCTGTCAACA
GCAGTCTACTGTGGAGTGCTTTGCCTTTGGTATATCAGGGGTCCAGAAATATACTAGAGCACTTCATGAT
TCAAGTATCACAGGAATTTCACCTATTACAGAGTATCTTGCTTCTCTAAGCACATACAATGATCAATCCA
TTACTTTTGCTTTGGAGGATGAAAGTTATGAGATATATGTTGAAGACTTGAAAAAAGATGAAAAGAAAGA
TAAGGTGTTACTGAGTTACTATGAGTCTCAACACCCCTCAAATGAATCAGGTGACGGTGTTGATGGTAAG
ATGTTAATGGTAACCCTGAGTCCTACAAAAGACTTCTGGTTGCATGCCAACAACAAGGAACACTCTGTGG
AGCTCCATAAGTGTGAAAAACCACTGCCAGACCAGGCCTTCTTTGTCCTTCATAATATGCACTCCAACTG
TGTTTCATTTGAATGCAAGACTGATCCTGGAGTGTTTATAGGTGTAAAGGATAATCATCTTGCTCTGATT
AAAGTAGACTCTTCTGAGAATTTGTGTACTGAAAATATCTTGTTTAAGCTCTCTGAAACTGAACAAAAAC
TCATCTCAGAAGAGGATCTGTAGGAATTC
